>Addgene plasmid #51618 | pME-nlsGal80(opt) | depositor full sequence | sequence record 78916 | pME-nlsGal80(opt) sequence 3871 bps
CTTTCCTGCGTTATCCCCTGATTCTGTGGATAACCGTATTACCGCCTTTGAGTGAGCTGATACCGCTCGC
CGCAGCCGAACGACCGAGCGCAGCGAGTCAGTGAGCGAGGAAGCGGAAGAGCGCCCAATACGCAAACCGC
CTCTCCCCGCGCGTTGGCCGATTCATTAATGCAGCTGGCACGACAGGTTTCCCGACTGGAAAGCGGGCAG
TGAGCGCAACGCAATTAATACGCGTACCGCTAGCCAGGAAGAGTTTGTAGAAACGCAAAAAGGCCATCCG
TCAGGATGGCCTTCTGCTTAGTTTGATGCCTGGCAGTTTATGGCGGGCGTCCTGCCCGCCACCCTCCGGG
CCGTTGCTTCACAACGTTCAAATCCGCTCCCGGCGGATTTGTCCTACTCAGGAGAGCGTTCACCGACAAA
CAACAGATAAAACGAAAGGCCCAGTCTTCCGACTGAGCCTTTCGTTTTATTTGATGCCTGGCAGTTCCCT
ACTCTCGCGTTAACGCTAGCATGGATGTTTTCCCAGTCACGACGTTGTAAAACGACGGCCAGTCTTAAGC
TCGGGCCCCAAATAATGATTTTATTTTGACTGATAGTGACCTGTTCGTTGCAACACATTGATGAGCAATG
CTTTTTTATAATGCCAACTTTGTACAAAAAAGATGGCTCCAAAGAAGAAGCGTAAGGTAATGGACTACAA
CAAAAGGAGCAGTGTCTCAACAGTGCCAAACGCCGCCCCTATTAGAGTGGGATTCGTGGGTCTGAACGCA
GCAAAGGGATGGGCCATTAAGACCCACTACCCTGCAATCCTGCAGCTGAGCTCTCAGTTCCAGATTACTG
CTCTGTATTCTCCAAAGATCGAAACATCCATTGCCACCATCCAGAGACTGAAACTGTCTAACGCTACTGC
CTTCCCAACACTGGAGTCCTTTGCTTCCTCAAGTACCATCGACATGATCGTGATTGCTATCCAGGTCGCC
TCACATTACGAGGTGGTCATGCCCCTGCTGGAGTTCAGCAAGAACAATCCTAACCTGAAATATCTGTTTG
TGGAGTGGGCACTGGCTTGTTCACTGGATCAGGCCGAGAGTATCTACAAAGCTGCCGCAGAACGCGGCGT
CCAGACTATCATTAGCCTGCAGGGTCGCAAGTCTCCCTACATTCTGAGAGCCAAAGAGCTGATCAGTCAG
GGATATATTGGCGACATCAACAGCATTGAGATCGCTGGTAATGGAGGCTGGTACGGATATGAAAGACCAG
TGAAGAGCCCCAAATACATTTATGAGATCGGCAACGGTGTGGACCTGGTCACAACCACTTTCGGACACAC
AATTGACATCCTGCAGTACATGACCAGCTCTTATTTCAGCAGAATCAACGCTATGGTGTTTAACAATATT
CCTGAGCAGGAACTGATCGACGAGAGAGGAAATAGGCTGGGCCAGAGGGTGCCTAAGACTGTCCCAGATC
ACCTGCTGTTTCAGGGCACACTGCTGAACGGTAATGTGCCAGTCTCCTGCTCATTCAAGGGTGGAAAACC
CACCAAGAAATTTACTAAAAACCTGGTGATTGACATCCACGGAACAAAGGGAGACCTGAAACTGGAGGGC
GATGCCGGTTTCGCAGAAATCTCCAATCTGGTGCTGTACTATTCAGGAACAAGGGCAAACGATTTTCCCC
TGGCAAATGGCCAGCAGGCTCCTCTGGACCCAGGTTATGATGCAGGAAAGGAGATCATGGAAGTGTACCA
CCTGAGGAACTATAATGCTATTGTCGGCAACATCCACCGCCTGTACCAGAGTATTAGCGATTTCCATTTC
AACACAAAGAAAATCCCCGAACTGCCTTCTCAGTTCGTGATGCAGGGATTCGACTTTGAGGGCTTTCCTA
CCCTGATGGATGCTCTGATTCTGCATAGACTGATCGAGTCCGTGTACAAATCTAACATGATGGGCTCCAC
TCTGAACGTCTCAAATATCTCTCACTACTCACTGTACCCAGCTTTCTTGTACAAAGTTGGCATTATAAGA
AAGCATTGCTTATCAATTTGTTGCAACGAACAGGTCACTATCAGTCAAAATAAAATCATTATTTGCCATC
CAGCTGATATCCCCTATAGTGAGTCGTATTACATGGTCATAGCTGTTTCCTGGCAGCTCTGGCCCGTGTC
TCAAAATCTCTGATGTTACATTGCACAAGATAAAATAATATCATCATGAACAATAAAACTGTCTGCTTAC
ATAAACAGTAATACAAGGGGTGTTATGAGCCATATTCAACGGGAAACGTCGAGGCCGCGATTAAATTCCA
ACATGGATGCTGATTTATATGGGTATAAATGGGCTCGCGATAATGTCGGGCAATCAGGTGCGACAATCTA
TCGCTTGTATGGGAAGCCCGATGCGCCAGAGTTGTTTCTGAAACATGGCAAAGGTAGCGTTGCCAATGAT
GTTACAGATGAGATGGTCAGACTAAACTGGCTGACGGAATTTATGCCTCTTCCGACCATCAAGCATTTTA
TCCGTACTCCTGATGATGCATGGTTACTCACCACTGCGATCCCCGGAAAAACAGCATTCCAGGTATTAGA
AGAATATCCTGATTCAGGTGAAAATATTGTTGATGCGCTGGCAGTGTTCCTGCGCCGGTTGCATTCGATT
CCTGTTTGTAATTGTCCTTTTAACAGCGATCGCGTATTTCGTCTCGCTCAGGCGCAATCACGAATGAATA
ACGGTTTGGTTGATGCGAGTGATTTTGATGACGAGCGTAATGGCTGGCCTGTTGAACAAGTCTGGAAAGA
AATGCATAAACTTTTGCCATTCTCACCGGATTCAGTCGTCACTCATGGTGATTTCTCACTTGATAACCTT
ATTTTTGACGAGGGGAAATTAATAGGTTGTATTGATGTTGGACGAGTCGGAATCGCAGACCGATACCAGG
ATCTTGCCATCCTATGGAACTGCCTCGGTGAGTTTTCTCCTTCATTACAGAAACGGCTTTTTCAAAAATA
TGGTATTGATAATCCTGATATGAATAAATTGCAGTTTCATTTGATGCTCGATGAGTTTTTCTAATCAGAA
TTGGTTAATTGGTTGTAACACTGGCAGAGCATTACGCTGACTTGACGGGACGGCGCAAGCTCATGACCAA
AATCCCTTAACGTGAGTTACGCGTCGTTCCACTGAGCGTCAGACCCCGTAGAAAAGATCAAAGGATCTTC
TTGAGATCCTTTTTTTCTGCGCGTAATCTGCTGCTTGCAAACAAAAAAACCACCGCTACCAGCGGTGGTT
TGTTTGCCGGATCAAGAGCTACCAACTCTTTTTCCGAAGGTAACTGGCTTCAGCAGAGCGCAGATACCAA
ATACTGTTCTTCTAGTGTAGCCGTAGTTAGGCCACCACTTCAAGAACTCTGTAGCACCGCCTACATACCT
CGCTCTGCTAATCCTGTTACCAGTGGCTGCTGCCAGTGGCGATAAGTCGTGTCTTACCGGGTTGGACTCA
AGACGATAGTTACCGGATAAGGCGCAGCGGTCGGGCTGAACGGGGGGTTCGTGCACACAGCCCAGCTTGG
AGCGAACGACCTACACCGAACTGAGATACCTACAGCGTGAGCTATGAGAAAGCGCCACGCTTCCCGAAGG
GAGAAAGGCGGACAGGTATCCGGTAAGCGGCAGGGTCGGAACAGGAGAGCGCACGAGGGAGCTTCCAGGG
GGAAACGCCTGGTATCTTTATAGTCCTGTCGGGTTTCGCCACCTCTGACTTGAGCGTCGATTTTTGTGAT
GCTCGTCAGGGGGGCGGAGCCTATGGAAAAACGCCAGCAACGCGGCCTTTTTACGGTTCCTGGCCTTTTG
CTGGCCTTTTGCTCACATGTT
Features (pLannotate 1.2.2; 10 found; start..end, strand, type, name):
    121..213     +  CDS            lacI (fragment): lac repressor; lacI; The lac repressor binds to the lac operator to inhibit transcription in E. coli. This inhibition can be relieved by adding lactose or isopropyl-β-D-thiogalactopyranoside (IPTG).
    268..295     -  terminator     rrnB T2 terminator: transcription terminator T2 from the E. coli rrnB gene
    427..470     +  terminator     rrnB T1 terminator: Escherichia coli rrnB; transcription terminator T1 from the E. coli rrnB gene
    517..553     -  CDS            lacZα (fragment): LacZα fragment of β-galactosidase; lacZ fragment
    569..662     +  protein_bind   attL1 (fragment): mutant version of attL; recombination site for the Gateway® LR reaction LR Clonase™
    690..1994    +  CDS            GAL80: GAL80_YEAST - Experimental evidence at protein level: Swiss-Prot protein existence level 1. This protein is a negative regulator for the gene expression of the lactose/galactose metabolic genes. It binds to GAL4 and so blocks transcriptional activation by it, in the absence of an inducing sugar. From Saccharomyces cerevisiae (strain ATCC 204508 / S288c) (Baker's yeast).
   1996..2095    -  protein_bind   attL2: mutant version of attL; recombination site for the Gateway® LR reaction LR Clonase™
   2113..2131    -  promoter       T7 promoter: promoter for bacteriophage T7 RNA polymerase
   2265..3074    +  CDS            KanR: aminoglycoside phosphotransferase; aph(3')-Ia; confers resistance to kanamycin in bacteria or G418 (Geneticin®) in eukaryotes
   3221..3809    +  rep_origin     ori: high-copy-number ColE1/pMB1/pBR322/pUC origin of replication
