[The description below was written by a language model from this plasmid's Addgene catalogue record and pLannotate feature annotations shown in this document.]
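Description:
pME-nlsGal80(opt) is a Gateway middle entry clone of about 3.9 kb that carries a codon-optimized version of the Saccharomyces cerevisiae GAL80 gene for eventual expression in vertebrates. It is propagated in E. coli as a high-copy plasmid through a ColE1/pUC-type origin and is selected with kanamycin via an aminoglycoside phosphotransferase (KanR) gene. The backbone has the usual entry-vector features: rrnB T1 and T2 terminators upstream of the cloning region, which shield the insert from read-through transcription, a T7 promoter beyond the downstream recombination site, and small vestigial lacI and lacZα fragments.

The payload is the GAL80 open reading frame flanked by attL1 and attL2 sites, so it can be moved by an LR recombination reaction into a destination vector, typically together with 5′ and 3′ entry clones in a multisite assembly. A nuclear localization signal is fused to the N-terminus of Gal80, and the coding sequence lacks a stop codon, which allows in-frame fusion to whatever is supplied by the downstream element. The entry clone itself contains no annotated eukaryotic promoter or polyadenylation signal, so despite being catalogued as a vertebrate expression vector, it depends on recombination with other modules to provide those elements. Gal80 binds Gal4 and blocks its transcriptional activation. The associated work used it for intersectional regulation of cell-type specific expression in vertebrates, where Gal80 expressed under one promoter suppresses Gal4/UAS-driven transgene expression in a chosen subset of cells. Nuclear targeting and codon optimization are presumably meant to improve its repressor activity in vertebrate cells.
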