Addgene plasmid #51618: pME-nlsGal80(opt)
Purpose: vertebrate expression of codon-optimized Gal80 with N-terminal NLS and no stop
Depositing lab: Joshua Bonkowsky. Depositing organization: University of Utah. Publication: Gal80 intersectional regulation of cell-type specific expression in vertebrates. Fujimoto E, Gaynes B, Brimley CJ, Chien CB, Bonkowsky JL. Dev Dyn. 2011 Oct;240(10):2324-34. doi: 10.1002/dvdy.22734. Epub 2011 Sep 8. PubMed 21905164.
Backbone
  Vector backbone: Gateway middle entry clone (pME)
  Vector type: vertebrate expression
Growth in bacteria
  Bacterial resistance: Kanamycin, 50 μg/mL
  Growth temperature: 37°C
  Growth strain: DH5alpha
  Copy number: High Copy
Gene/Insert
  Gene/Insert name: Gal80(opt) (alt name: Gal80)
  Species: S. cerevisiae (budding yeast)
  Mutation: codon optimized
  Entrez Gene: GAL80 (a.k.a. YML051W)
  Tag / fusion protein: NLS (N terminal on insert)
  Cloning method: Gateway Cloning
  Sequencing primers: 5′ M13-F20; 3′ M13R
Terms and licenses: Academic/Nonprofit Terms; Industry Terms: Not Available to Industry
Depositor comments: pME-NLS-Gal80opt was generated by PCR using primers 5'-ATGGCTCCAAAGAAGAAGCGTAAGGTAATGGACTACAACAAAAGGAGCAG-3' for the nuclear localization signal (Kwan et al., 2007) and 5'-CAGTGAGTAGTGAGAGATATTTG-3' for codon-optimized Gal80 (GenScript; GenBank accession no. JN314417).
How to cite: pME-nlsGal80(opt) was a gift from Joshua Bonkowsky (Addgene plasmid # 51618 ; http://n2t.net/addgene:51618 ; RRID:Addgene_51618)
