>Addgene plasmid #51618 | pME-nlsGal80(opt) | depositor partial sequence | sequence record 78918 | codon optimized Gal80
ATGGACTACAACAAAAGGAGCAGTGTCTCAACAGTGCCAAACGCCGCCCCTATTAGAGTGGGATTCGTGG
GTCTGAACGCAGCAAAGGGATGGGCCATTAAGACCCACTACCCTGCAATCCTGCAGCTGAGCTCTCAGTT
CCAGATTACTGCTCTGTATTCTCCAAAGATCGAAACATCCATTGCCACCATCCAGAGACTGAAACTGTCT
AACGCTACTGCCTTCCCAACACTGGAGTCCTTTGCTTCCTCAAGTACCATCGACATGATCGTGATTGCTA
TCCAGGTCGCCTCACATTACGAGGTGGTCATGCCCCTGCTGGAGTTCAGCAAGAACAATCCTAACCTGAA
ATATCTGTTTGTGGAGTGGGCACTGGCTTGTTCACTGGATCAGGCCGAGAGTATCTACAAAGCTGCCGCA
GAACGCGGCGTCCAGACTATCATTAGCCTGCAGGGTCGCAAGTCTCCCTACATTCTGAGAGCCAAAGAGC
TGATCAGTCAGGGATATATTGGCGACATCAACAGCATTGAGATCGCTGGTAATGGAGGCTGGTACGGATA
TGAAAGACCAGTGAAGAGCCCCAAATACATTTATGAGATCGGCAACGGTGTGGACCTGGTCACAACCACT
TTCGGACACACAATTGACATCCTGCAGTACATGACCAGCTCTTATTTCAGCAGAATCAACGCTATGGTGT
TTAACAATATTCCTGAGCAGGAACTGATCGACGAGAGAGGAAATAGGCTGGGCCAGAGGGTGCCTAAGAC
TGTCCCAGATCACCTGCTGTTTCAGGGCACACTGCTGAACGGTAATGTGCCAGTCTCCTGCTCATTCAAG
GGTGGAAAACCCACCAAGAAATTTACTAAAAACCTGGTGATTGACATCCACGGAACAAAGGGAGACCTGA
AACTGGAGGGCGATGCCGGTTTCGCAGAAATCTCCAATCTGGTGCTGTACTATTCAGGAACAAGGGCAAA
CGATTTTCCCCTGGCAAATGGCCAGCAGGCTCCTCTGGACCCAGGTTATGATGCAGGAAAGGAGATCATG
GAAGTGTACCACCTGAGGAACTATAATGCTATTGTCGGCAACATCCACCGCCTGTACCAGAGTATTAGCG
ATTTCCATTTCAACACAAAGAAAATCCCCGAACTGCCTTCTCAGTTCGTGATGCAGGGATTCGACTTTGA
GGGCTTTCCTACCCTGATGGATGCTCTGATTCTGCATAGACTGATCGAGTCCGTGTACAAATCTAACATG
ATGGGCTCCACTCTGAACGTCTCAAATATCTCTCACTACTCACTGTAA
