>Addgene plasmid #51618 | pME-nlsGal80(opt) | addgene partial sequence | sequence record 80201 | M13_pUC_fwd
GTCTTAAGCTCGGGCCCCAAATAATGATTTTATTTTGACTGATAGTGACCTGTTCGTTGCAACAAATTGA
TGAGCAATGCTTTTTTATAATGCCAACTTTGTACAAAAAAGCAGGCTGTACCATGGCTCCAAAGAAGAAG
CGTAAGGTAATGGACTACAACAAAAGGAGCAGTGTCTCAACAGTGCCAAACGCCGCCCCTATTAGAGTGG
GATTCGTGGGTCTGAACGCAGCAAAGGGATGGGCCATTAAGACCCACTACCCTGCAATCCTGCAGCTGAG
CTCTCAGTTCCAGATTACTGCTCTGTATTCTCCAAAGATCGAAACATCCATTGCCACCATCCAGAGACTG
AAACTGTCTAACGCTACTGCCTTCCCAACACTGGAGTCCTTTGCTTCCTCAAGTACCATCGACATGATCG
TGATTGCTATCCAGGTCGCCTCACATTACGAGGTGGTCATGCCCCTGCTGGAGTTCAGCAAGAACAATCC
TAACCTGAAATATCTGTTTGTGGAGTGGGCACTGGCTTGTTCACTGGATCAGGCCGAGAGTATCTACAAA
GCTGCCGCAGAACGCGGCGTCCAGACTATCATTAGCCTGCAGGGTCGCAAGTCTCCCTACATTCTGAGAG
CCAAAGAGCTGATCAGTCAGGGATATATTGGCGACATCAACAGCATTGAGATCGCTGGTAATGGAGGCTG
GTACGGATATGAAAGACCAGTGAAGAGCCCCAAATACATTTATGAGATCGGCAACGGTGTGGACCTGGTC
ACAACCACTTTCGGACACACAATTGACATCCTGCAGTACATGACCAGCTCTTATTTCAGCAGAATCAACG
CTATGGTGTTTAACAATATTCCTGAGCAGGAACTGATCGACGAGAGAGGAAATAGGCTGGGCCAGAGGGT
GCCTAAGACTGTCCCAGATCACCTGCTGTTTCAGGGCACACTGCTGAACGGTAATGTGCCAGTCTCCTGC
TCATTCAAGGGTGGAAAACCCACCAAGAAATTTACTAAAAACCTGGTGATTGACATCCACGGAACAAAGG
GAGACCTGAAACTGGAGGGCGATGCCGGTTTCGCAGAAATCTCCAATCTGGTGCTGTACTATTCAG
