>Addgene plasmid #51618 | pME-nlsGal80(opt) | addgene partial sequence | sequence record 80203 | M13rev
CTATAGGGGATATCAGCTGGATGGCAAATAATGATTTTATTTTGACTGATAGTGACCTGTTCGTTGCAAC
AAATTGATAAGCAATGCTTTCTTATAATGCCAACTTTGTACAAGAAAGCTGGGTACAGTGAGTAGTGAGA
GATATTTGAGACGTTCAGAGTGGAGCCCATCATGTTAGATTTGTACACGGACTCGATCAGTCTATGCAGA
ATCAGAGCATCCATCAGGGTAGGAAAGCCCTCAAAGTCGAATCCCTGCATCACGAACTGAGAAGGCAGTT
CGGGGATTTTCTTTGTGTTGAAATGGAAATCGCTAATACTCTGGTACAGGCGGTGGATGTTGCCGACAAT
AGCATTATAGTTCCTCAGGTGGTACACTTCCATGATCTCCTTTCCTGCATCATAACCTGGGTCCAGAGGA
GCCTGCTGGCCATTTGCCAGGGGAAAATCGTTTGCCCTTGTTCCTGAATAGTACAGCACCAGATTGGAGA
TTTCTGCGAAACCGGCATCGCCCTCCAGTTTCAGGTCTCCCTTTGTTCCGTGGATGTCAATCACCAGGTT
TTTAGTAAATTTCTTGGTGGGTTTTCCACCCTTGAATGAGCAGGAGACTGGCACATTACCGTTCAGCAGT
GTGCCCTGAAACAGCAGGTGATCTGGGACAGTCTTAGGCACCCTCTGGCCCAGCCTATTTCCTCTCTCGT
CGATCAGTTCCTGCTCAGGAATATTGTTAAACACCATAGCGTTGATTCTGCTGAAATAAGAGCTGGTCAT
GTACTGCAGGATGTCAATTGTGTGTCCGAAAGTGGTTGTGACCAGGTCCACACCGTTGCCGATCTCATAA
ATGTATTTGGGGCTCTTCACTGGTCTTTCATATCCGTACCAGCCTCCATTACCAGCGATCTCAATGCTGT
TGATGTCGCCAATATATCCCTGACTGATCAGCTCTTTGGCTCTCAGAATGTAGGGAGACTTGC
